Addgene plasmid #221738: pMRXIB-mRuby3-LC3
Purpose: Stable expression of mRuby3-LC3 in mammalian cells
Depositing lab: Noboru Mizushima. Depositing organization: The University of Tokyo. Publication: Syntaxin 17 recruitment to mature autophagosomes is temporally regulated by PI4P accumulation. Shinoda S, Sakai Y, Matsui T, Uematsu M, Koyama-Honda I, Sakamaki JI, Yamamoto H, Mizushima N. Elife. 2024 Jun 4;12:RP92189. doi: 10.7554/eLife.92189. PubMed 38831696.
Backbone
  Vector backbone: pMRX-IB
  Backbone manufacturer: Dr.Shoji Yamaoka of Tokyo Medical and Dental University
  Backbone size w/o insert (bp): 6137
  Total vector size (bp): 7032
  Vector type: Mammalian Expression, Retroviral
  Selectable markers: Blasticidin
Growth in bacteria
  Bacterial resistance: Ampicillin, 100 μg/mL
  Growth temperature: 37°C
  Growth strain: NEB Stable
  Growth instructions: 100 μg/mL
  Copy number: High Copy
Gene/Insert
  Gene/Insert name: LC3B
  Species: R. norvegicus (rat)
  Insert size (bp): 357
  GenBank ID: NM_022867.2
  Entrez Gene: Map1lc3b (a.k.a. LC3B, Map1lc3, Mpl3, zbs559)
  Tag / fusion protein: mRuby3 (N terminal on insert)
  Cloning method: Gibson Cloning
  Sequencing primers: 5′ ggctcgGGATCCggGAATTCGATGCCGTCCGAGAAG; 3′ TTACGTAGCGGCCGCtcaaacagccagtgc
Terms and licenses: Academic/Nonprofit Terms; Industry Terms: Not Available to Industry
How to cite: pMRXIB-mRuby3-LC3 was a gift from Noboru Mizushima (Addgene plasmid # 221738 ; http://n2t.net/addgene:221738 ; RRID:Addgene_221738)
