[The description below was written by a language model from this plasmid's Addgene catalogue record and pLannotate feature annotations shown in this document.]
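Description:
pMRXIB-mRuby3-LC3 is a Moloney murine leukemia virus-based retroviral expression vector built on the pMRX-IB backbone, intended for stable expression of a red fluorescent LC3 fusion in mammalian cells. In bacteria it is maintained through a high-copy ColE1/pUC-type origin and selected with ampicillin via the β-lactamase gene and its native promoter. The catalogue lists a total size of about 7.0 kb, slightly larger than the 6,991 nt sequenced record from which the feature table was generated.

The retroviral unit begins with a CMV enhancer placed upstream of a partial LTR, an arrangement that typically gives a hybrid 5' LTR driving strong genomic RNA transcription in packaging cells. This is followed by the MMLV Ψ packaging signal, a truncated gag segment lacking its start codon (which extends the packaging signal), and a pol region carrying the splice acceptor. No separate internal promoter is annotated, so expression of the payload appears to depend on LTR-driven transcription. The payload is mRuby3, a constitutively fluorescent red protein, fused to the N terminus of rat LC3B (Map1lc3b), an Atg8-family protein found on autophagosomes. Downstream, an EMCV IRES allows translation of the Bacillus cereus bsr blasticidin S deaminase from the same transcript, linking blasticidin resistance to expression of the fusion. A 3' MMLV LTR closes the provirus; a short lacI fragment in the backbone is probably a cloning remnant.

After packaging and transduction, blasticidin selection yields cell populations stably expressing mRuby3-LC3, which serves as a live-cell fluorescent marker of autophagosomes. The associated work concerned the timing of syntaxin 17 recruitment to mature autophagosomes.
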