Features (pLannotate 1.2.2; 15 found; start..end, strand, type, name):
    309..604     +  LTR            3' LTR (ΔU3) (fragment): self-inactivating 3' long terminal repeat (LTR) from Moloney murine leukemia virus
    667..1024    +  misc_feature   MMLV Ψ: packaging signal of Moloney murine leukemia virus (MMLV)
   1089..1505    +  CDS            gag (truncated): truncated Moloney murine leukemia virus (MMLV) gag gene lacking the start codon
   1515..1889    +  misc_feature   pol region: Moloney murine leukemia virus (MMLV) pol region containing the splice acceptor site
   1922..2632    +  CDS            mRuby3: mRuby3 is a basic (constitutively fluorescent) red fluorescent protein published in 2016, derived from Entacmaea quadricolor. It has low acid sensitivity.
   2660..3034    +  CDS            LC3 (fragment): rat LC3 protein; Map1lc3b; Atg8 family member found on autophagosomes
   3159..3621    +  misc_feature   IRES: internal ribosome entry site (IRES) of the encephalomyocarditis virus (EMCV)
   3641..4060    +  CDS            bsr: BSR_BACCE - Experimental evidence at protein level: Swiss-Prot protein existence level 1. Catalyzes the deamination of the cytosine moiety of the antibiotics blasticidin S, cytomycin and acetylblasticidin S. From Bacillus cereus.
   4123..4244    +  LTR            3' LTR (ΔU3) (fragment): self-inactivating 3' long terminal repeat (LTR) from Moloney murine leukemia virus
   4245..4714    +  LTR            LTR: long terminal repeat from Moloney murine leukemia virus
   4780..4832    -  CDS            lacI (fragment): lac repressor; lacI; The lac repressor binds to the lac operator to inhibit transcription in E. coli. This inhibition can be relieved by adding lactose or isopropyl-β-D-thiogalactopyranoside (IPTG).
   5015..5603    -  rep_origin     ori: high-copy-number ColE1/pMB1/pBR322/pUC origin of replication
   5767..6627    -  CDS            AmpR: β-lactamase; bla; confers resistance to ampicillin, carbenicillin, and related antibiotics
   6628..6732    -  promoter       AmpR promoter: bla
   6920..308     +  enhancer       CMV enhancer (across the origin): human cytomegalovirus immediate early enhancer
>Addgene plasmid #221738 | pMRXIB-mRuby3-LC3 | addgene full sequence | sequence record 443149 | Addgene NGS Result
TCCGCGTTACATAACTTACGGTAAATGGCCCGCCTGGCTGACCGCCCAACGACCCCCGCCCATTGACGTC
AATAATGACGTATGTTCCCATAGTAACGCCAATAGGGACTTTCCATTGACGTCAATGGGTGGAGTATTTA
CGGTAAACTGCCCACTTGGCAGTACATCAAGTGTATCATATGCCAAGTACGCCCCCTATTGACGTCAATG
ACGGTAAATGGCCCGCCTGGCATTATGCCCAGTACATGACCTTATGGGACTTTCCTACTTGGCAGTACAT
CTACGTATTAGTCATCGCTATTACCATGCTAGAGAACCATCAGATGTTTCCAGGGTGCCCCAAGGACCTG
AAATGACCCTGTGCCTTATTTGAACTAACCAATCAGTTCGCTTCTCGCTTCTGTTCGCGCGCTTCTGCTC
CCCGAGCTCAATAAAAGAGCCCACAACCCCTCACTCGGCGCGCCAGTCCTCCGATTGACTGAGTCGCCCG
GGTACCCGTGTATCCAATAAACCCTCTTGCAGTTGCATCCGACTTGTGGTCTCGCTGTTCCTTGGGAGGG
TCTCCTCTGAGTGATTGACTACCCGTCAGCGGGGGTCTTTCATTTGGGGGCTCGTCCGGGATCGGGAGAC
CCCTGCCCAGGGACCACCGACCCACCACCGGGAGGTAAGCTGGCCAGCAACTTATCTGTGTCTGTCCGAT
TGTCTAGTGTCTATGACTGATTTTATGCGCCTGCGTCGGTACTAGTTAGCTAACTAGCTCTGTATCTGGC
GGACCCGTGGTGGAACTGACGAGTTCGGAACACCCGGCCGCAACCCTGGGAGACGTCCCAGGGACTTCGG
GGGCCGTTTTTGTGGCCCGACCTGAGTCCAAAAATCCCGATCGTTTTGGACTCTTTGGTGCACCCCCCTT
AGAGGAGGGATATGTGGTTCTGGTAGGAGACGAGAACCTAAAACAGTTCCCGCCTCCGTCTGAATTTTTG
CTTTCGGTTTGGGACCGAAGCCGCGCCGCGCGTCTTGTCTGCTGCAGCATCGTTCTGTGTTGTCTCTGTC
TGACTGTGTTTCTGTATTTGTCTGAAAATATGGGCCCGGGCCAGACTGTTACCACTCCCTTAAGTTTGAC
CTTAGGTCACTGGAAAGATGTCGAGCGGATCGCTCACAACCAGTCGGTAGATGTCAAGAAGAGACGTTGG
GTTACCTTCTGCTCTGCAGAATGGCCAACCTTTAACGTCGGATGGCCGCGAGACGGCACCTTTAACCGAG
ACCTCATCACCCAGGTTAAGATCAAGGTCTTTTCACCTGGCCCGCATGGACACCCAGACCAGGTCCCCTA
CATCGTGACCTGGGAAGCCTTGGCTTTTGACCCCCCTCCCTGGGTCAAGCCCTTTGTACACCCTAAGCCT
CCGCCTCCTCTTCCTCCATCCGCCCCGTCTCTCCCCCTTGAACCTCCTCGTTCGACCCCGCCTCGATCCT
CCCTTTATCCAGCCCTCACTCCTTCTCTAGGCGCCCCCATATGGCCATATGAGATCTTATATGGGGCACC
CCCGCCCCTTGTAAACTTCCCTGACCCTGACATGACAAGAGTTACTAACAGCCCCTCTCTCCAAGCTCAC
TTACAGGCTCTCTACTTAGTCCAGCACGAAGTCTGGAGACCTCTGGCGGCAGCCTACCAAGAACAACTGG
ACCGACCGGTGGTACCTCACCCTTACCGAGTCGGCGACACAGTGTGGGTCCGCCGACACCAGACTAAGAA
CCTAGAACCTCGCTGGAAAGGACCTTACACAGTCCTGCTGACCACCCCCACCGCCCTCAAAGTAGACGGC
ATCGCAGCTTGGATACACGCCGCCCACGTGAAGGCTGCCGACCCCGGGGGTGGACCATCCTCTAGACTGC
CGGATCTGCCATCGATATAAAGCTTGCCACCATGGTGAGCAAGGGCGAGGAGCTCATCAAGGAGAACATG
CGGATGAAAGTCGTCATGGAAGGCTCTGTCAATGGGCACCAGTTCAAGTGTACCGGAGAAGGGGAAGGGC
GTCCCTATGAAGGCGTACAAACCATGCGCATCAAAGTGATAGAGGGCGGGCCACTCCCTTTTGCCTTCGA
CATTCTGGCTACCTCCTTCATGTATGGCAGTCGGACATTCATCAAGTATCCCGCAGACATTCCGGACTTC
TTCAAACAGTCCTTTCCAGAAGGCTTTACATGGGAGAGGGTGACTAGGTACGAAGATGGCGGAGTGGTTA
CTGTGACTCAGGACACGTCATTGGAGGACGGAGAGCTGGTGTACAATGTGAAAGTACGCGGAGTGAACTT
TCCCAGCAATGGTCCTGTTATGCAGAAGAAAACCAAGGGTTGGGAACCCAATACGGAGATGATGTATCCA
GCTGATGGTGGCCTGAGGGGATACACAGACATAGCCCTGAAAGTCGATGGAGGTGGCCATCTGCACTGCA
ACTTTGTGACCACCTACAGAAGCAAGAAAACTGTGGGGAACATTAAGATGCCTGGAGTGCATGCAGTCGA
TCACAGACTTGAGAGAATCGAGGAGTCTGATAACGAGACATACGTGGTACAACGAGAAGTTGCCGTTGCG
AAGTACAGCAATCTGGGCGGGGGCATGGACGAGCTGTACAAGGGTTCAGGCTCGGGATCCGGGAATTCGA
TGCCGTCCGAGAAGACCTTCAAACAGCGCCGGAGCTTCGAACAAAGAGTGGAAGATGTCCGGCTCATCCG
GGAGCAGCACCCCACCAAGATCCCAGTGATTATAGAGCGATACAAGGGTGAGAAGCAGCTGCCCGTCCTG
GACAAGACCAAGTTCCTTGTACCTGATCACGTGAATATGAGCGAACTCATCAAGATAATTAGAAGGCGCC
TGCAGCTCAATGCTAACCAAGCCTTCTTCCTCCTGGTGAATGGGCACAGCATGGTGAGTGTGTCCACACC
CATCTCTGAAGTGTACGAGAGCGAGAGAGATGAAGACGGCTTCCTGTACATGGTCTATGCCTCCCAGGAG
ACGTTCGGGACAGCACTGGCTGTTTGAGCGGCCGCTACGTAAATTCCGCCCCCCCCCCTAACGTTACTGG
CCGAAGCCGCTTGGAATAAGGCCGGTGTGCGTTTGTCTATATGTTATTTTCCACCATATTGCCGTCTTTT
GGCAATGTGAGGGCCCGGAAACCTGGCCCTGTCTTCTTGACGAGCATTCCTAGGGGTCTTTCCCCTCTCG
CCAAAGGAATGCAAGGTCTGTTGAATGTCGTGAAGGAAGCAGTTCCTCTGGAAGCTTCTTGAAGACAAAC
AACGTCTGTAGCGACCCTTTGCAGGCAGCGGAACCCCCCACCTGGCGACAGGTGCCTCTGCGGCCAAAAG
CCACGTGTATAAGATACACCTGCAAAGGCGGCACAACCCCAGTGCCACGTTGTGAGTTGGATAGTTGTGG
AAAGAGTCAAATGGCTCTCCTCAAGCGTATTCAACAAGGGGCTGAAGGATGCCCAGAAGGTACCCCATTG
TATGGGATCTGATCTGGGGCCTCGGTGCACATGCTTTACATGTGTTTAGTCGAGGTTAAAAAAACGTCTA
GGCCCCCCGAACCACGGGGACGTGGTTTTCCTTTGAAAAACACGATGATAATATGGCCACAACCATGGTC
ATGAAAACATTTAACATTTCTCAACAAGATCTAGAATTAGTAGAAGTAGCGACAGAGAAGATTACAATGC
TTTATGAGGATAATAAACATCATGTGGGAGCGGCAATTCGTACGAAAACAGGAGAAATCATTTCGGCAGT
ACATATTGAAGCGTATATAGGACGAGTAACTGTTTGTGCAGAAGCCATTGCGATTGGTAGTGCAGTTTCG
AATGGACAAAAGGATTTTGACACGATTGTAGCTGTTAGACACCCTTATTCTGACGAAGTAGATAGAAGTA
TTCGAGTGGTAAGTCCTTGTGGTATGTGTAGGGAGTTGATTTCAGACTATGCACCAGATTGTTTTGTGTT
AATAGAAATGAATGGCAAGTTAGTCAAAACTACGATTGAAGAACTCATTCCACTCAAATATACCCGAAAT
TAACGACCCCATGGCTCGACGATAAAATAAAAGATTTTATTTAGTCTCCAGAAAAAGGGGGGAATGAAAG
ACCCCACCTGTAGGTTTGGCAAGCTAGCTTAAGTAACGCCATTTTGCAAGGCATGGAAAAATACATAACT
GAGAATAGAGAAGTTCAGATCAAGGTCAGGAACAGATGGAACAGCTGAATATGGGCCAAACAGGATATCT
GTGGTAAGCAGTTCCTGCCCCGGCTCAGGGCCAAGAACAGATGGAACAGCTGAATATGGGCCAAACAGGA
TATCTGTGGTAAGCAGTTCCTGCCCCGGCTCAGGGCCAAGAACAGATGGTCCCCAGATGCGGTCCAGCCC
TCAGCAGTTTCTAGAGAACCATCAGATGTTTCCAGGGTGCCCCAAGGACCTGAAATGACCCTGTGCCTTA
TTTGAACTAACCAATCAGTTCGCTTCTCGCTTCTGTTCGCGCGCTTCTGCTCCCCGAGCTCAATAAAAGA
GCCCACAACCCCTCACTCGGGGCGCCAGTCCTCCGATTGACTGAGTCGCCCGGGTACCCGTGTATCCAAT
AAACCCTCTTGCAGTTGCATCCGACTTGTGGTCTCGCTGTTCCTTGGGAGGGTCTCCTCTGAGTGATTGA
CTACCCGTCAGCGGGGGTCTTTCACATGCAGCATGTATCAAAATTAATTTGGTTTTTTTTCTTAAGTATT
TACATTAAATGGCCATAGTTGCATTAATGAATCGGCCAACGCGCGGGGAGAGGCGGTTTGCGTATTGGGC
GCTCTTCCGCTTCCTCGCTCACTGACTCGCTGCGCTCGGTCGTTCGGCTGCGGCGAGCGGTATCAGCTCA
CTCAAAGGCGGTAATACGGTTATCCACAGAATCAGGGGATAACGCAGGAAAGAACATGTGAGCAAAAGGC
CAGCAAAAGGCCAGGAACCGTAAAAAGGCCGCGTTGCTGGCGTTTTTCCATAGGCTCCGCCCCCCTGACG
AGCATCACAAAAATCGACGCTCAAGTCAGAGGTGGCGAAACCCGACAGGACTATAAAGATACCAGGCGTT
TCCCCCTGGAAGCTCCCTCGTGCGCTCTCCTGTTCCGACCCTGCCGCTTACCGGATACCTGTCCGCCTTT
CTCCCTTCGGGAAGCGTGGCGCTTTCTCATAGCTCACGCTGTAGGTATCTCAGTTCGGTGTAGGTCGTTC
GCTCCAAGCTGGGCTGTGTGCACGAACCCCCCGTTCAGCCCGACCGCTGCGCCTTATCCGGTAACTATCG
TCTTGAGTCCAACCCGGTAAGACACGACTTATCGCCACTGGCAGCAGCCACTGGTAACAGGATTAGCAGA
GCGAGGTATGTAGGCGGTGCTACAGAGTTCTTGAAGTGGTGGCCTAACTACGGCTACACTAGAAGAACAG
TATTTGGTATCTGCGCTCTGCTGAAGCCAGTTACCTTCGGAAAAAGAGTTGGTAGCTCTTGATCCGGCAA
ACAAACCACCGCTGGTAGCGGTGGTTTTTTTGTTTGCAAGCAGCAGATTACGCGCAGAAAAAAAGGATCT
CAAGAAGATCCTTTGATCTTTTCTACGGGGTCTGACGCTCAGTGGAACGAAAACTCACGTTAAGGGATTT
TGGTCATGAGATTATCAAAAAGGATCTTCACCTAGATCCTTTTGCGGCCGGCCGCAAATCAATCTAAAGT
ATATATGAGTAAACTTGGTCTGACAGTTACCAATGCTTAATCAGTGAGGCACCTATCTCAGCGATCTGTC
TATTTCGTTCATCCATAGTTGCCTGACTCCCCGTCGTGTAGATAACTACGATACGGGAGGGCTTACCATC
TGGCCCCAGTGCTGCAATGATACCGCGAGACCCACGCTCACCGGCTCCAGATTTATCAGCAATAAACCAG
CCAGCCGGAAGGGCCGAGCGCAGAAGTGGTCCTGCAACTTTATCCGCCTCCATCCAGTCTATTAATTGTT
GCCGGGAAGCTAGAGTAAGTAGTTCGCCAGTTAATAGTTTGCGCAACGTTGTTGCCATTGCTACAGGCAT
CGTGGTGTCACGCTCGTCGTTTGGTATGGCTTCATTCAGCTCCGGTTCCCAACGATCAAGGCGAGTTACA
TGATCCCCCATGTTGTGCAAAAAAGCGGTTAGCTCCTTCGGTCCTCCGATCGTTGTCAGAAGTAAGTTGG
CCGCAGTGTTATCACTCATGGTTATGGCAGCACTGCATAATTCTCTTACTGTCATGCCATCCGTAAGATG
CTTTTCTGTGACTGGTGAGTACTCAACCAAGTCATTCTGAGAATAGTGTATGCGGCGACCGAGTTGCTCT
TGCCCGGCGTCAACACGGGATAATACCGCGCCACATAGCAGAACTTTAAAAGTGCTCATCATTGGAAAAC
GTTCTTCGGGGCGAAAACTCTCAAGGATCTTACCGCTGTTGAGATCCAGTTCGATGTAACCCACTCGTGC
ACCCAACTGATCTTCAGCATCTTTTACTTTCACCAGCGTTTCTGGGTGAGCAAAAACAGGAAGGCAAAAT
GCCGCAAAAAAGGGAATAAGGGCGACACGGAAATGTTGAATACTCATACTCTTCCTTTTTCAATATTATT
GAAGCATTTATCAGGGTTATTGTCTCATGAGCGGATACATATTTGAATGTATTTAGAAAAATAAACAAAT
AGGGGTTCCGCGCACATTTCCCCGAAAAGTGCCACCTGACGTCTAAGAAACCATTATTATCATGACATTA
ACCTATAAAAATAGGCGTATCACGAGGCCCTTTCGTCTTCACTCGAGGAGCTTGGCCCATTGCATACGTT
GTATCCATATCATAATATGTACATTTATATTGGCTCATGTCCAACATTACCGCCATGTTGACATTGATTA
TTGACTAGTTATTAATAGTAATCAATTACGGGGTCATTAGTTCATAGCCCATATATGGAGT
